>Addgene plasmid #46449 | pGEX Jak3-SH2 | depositor full sequence | sequence record 65619 | Full Sequence
ACGTTATCGACTGCACGGTGCACCAATGCTTCTGGCGTCAGGCAGCCATCGGAAGCTGTGGTATGGCTGT
GCAGGTCGTAAATCACTGCATAATTCGTGTCGCTCAAGGCGCACTCCCGTTCTGGATAATGTTTTTTGCG
CCGACATCATAACGGTTCTGGCAAATATTCTGAAATGAGCTGTTGACAATTAATCATCGGCTCGTATAAT
GTGTGGAATTGTGAGCGGATAACAATTTCACACAGGAAACAGTATTCATGTCCCCTATACTAGGTTATTG
GAAAATTAAGGGCCTTGTGCAACCCACTCGACTTCTTTTGGAATATCTTGAAGAAAAATATGAAGAGCAT
TTGTATGAGCGCGATGAAGGTGATAAATGGCGAAACAAAAAGTTTGAATTGGGTTTGGAGTTTCCCAATC
TTCCTTATTATATTGATGGTGATGTTAAATTAACACAGTCTATGGCCATCATACGTTATATAGCTGACAA
GCACAACATGTTGGGTGGTTGTCCAAAAGAGCGTGCAGAGATTTCAATGCTTGAAGGAGCGGTTTTGGAT
ATTAGATACGGTGTTTCGAGAATTGCATATAGTAAAGACTTTGAAACTCTCAAAGTTGATTTTCTTAGCA
AGCTACCTGAAATGCTGAAAATGTTCGAAGATCGTTTATGTCATAAAACATATTTAAATGGTGATCATGT
AACCCATCCTGACTTCATGTTGTATGACGCTCTTGATGTTGTTTTATACATGGACCCAATGTGCCTGGAT
GCGTTCCCAAAATTAGTTTGTTTTAAAAAACGTATTGAAGCTATCCCACAAATTGATAAGTACTTGAAAT
CCAGCAAGTATATAGCATGGCCTTTGCAGGGCTGGCAAGCCACGTTTGGTGGTGGCGACCATCCTCCAAA
ATCGGATCTGGAAGTTCTGTTCCAGGGGCCCCTGGGATCCCCGAGGCTGCTGGAGGAAGTGGCCGAGCAG
TGCCACGGCCCCATCACTCTGGACTTTGCCATCAACAAGCTCAAGACTGGGGGCTCACGTCCTGGCTCCT
ATGTTCTCCGCCGCAGCCCCCAGGACTTTGACAGCTTCCTCCTCACTGTCTGTGTCCAGAACCCCCTTGG
TCCTGATTATAAGGGCTGCCTCATCCGGCGCAGCCCCACAGGAACCTTCCTTCTGGTTGGCCTCAGCCGA
CCCCACAGCAGTCTTCGAGAGCTCCTGGCAACCTGCTGGGATGGGGGGCTGCACGTAGATGGGGTGGCAG
TGACCCTCACTTCCTGCTGTATCCCCAGACCCAAAGAAAAGTCCAACCTGATCGTGGTCCAGAGAGGTCA
CAGCCCACCCACATCATCCTTGGTTCAGCCCCAATCCCAATACCAGCTGAGTCAGATGACATTTCACAAG
ATCCCTTAGGCGGCCGCATCGTGACTGACTGACGATCTGCCTCGCGCGTTTCGGTGATGACGGTGAAAAC
CTCTGACACATGCAGCTCCCGGAGACGGTCACAGCTTGTCTGTAAGCGGATGCCGGGAGCAGACAAGCCC
GTCAGGGCGCGTCAGCGGGTGTTGGCGGGTGTCGGGGCGCAGCCATGACCCAGTCACGTAGCGATAGCGG
AGTGTATAATTCTTGAAGACGAAAGGGCCTCGTGATACGCCTATTTTTATAGGTTAATGTCATGATAATA
ATGGTTTCTTAGACGTCAGGTGGCACTTTTCGGGGAAATGTGCGCGGAACCCCTATTTGTTTATTTTTCT
AAATACATTCAAATATGTATCCGCTCATGAGACAATAACCCTGATAAATGCTTCAATAATATTGAAAAAG
GAAGAGTATGAGTATTCAACATTTCCGTGTCGCCCTTATTCCCTTTTTTGCGGCATTTTGCCTTCCTGTT
TTTGCTCACCCAGAAACGCTGGTGAAAGTAAAAGATGCTGAAGATCAGTTGGGTGCACGAGTGGGTTACA
TCGAACTGGATCTCAACAGCGGTAAGATCCTTGAGAGTTTTCGCCCCGAAGAACGTTTTCCAATGATGAG
CACTTTTAAAGTTCTGCTATGTGGCGCGGTATTATCCCGTGTTGACGCCGGGCAAGAGCAACTCGGTCGC
CGCATACACTATTCTCAGAATGACTTGGTTGAGTACTCACCAGTCACAGAAAAGCATCTTACGGATGGCA
TGACAGTAAGAGAATTATGCAGTGCTGCCATAACCATGAGTGATAACACTGCGGCCAACTTACTTCTGAC
AACGATCGGAGGACCGAAGGAGCTAACCGCTTTTTTGCACAACATGGGGGATCATGTAACTCGCCTTGAT
CGTTGGGAACCGGAGCTGAATGAAGCCATACCAAACGACGAGCGTGACACCACGATGCCTGCAGCAATGG
CAACAACGTTGCGCAAACTATTAACTGGCGAACTACTTACTCTAGCTTCCCGGCAACAATTAATAGACTG
GATGGAGGCGGATAAAGTTGCAGGACCACTTCTGCGCTCGGCCCTTCCGGCTGGCTGGTTTATTGCTGAT
AAATCTGGAGCCGGTGAGCGTGGGTCTCGCGGTATCATTGCAGCACTGGGGCCAGATGGTAAGCCCTCCC
GTATCGTAGTTATCTACACGACGGGGAGTCAGGCAACTATGGATGAACGAAATAGACAGATCGCTGAGAT
AGGTGCCTCACTGATTAAGCATTGGTAACTGTCAGACCAAGTTTACTCATATATACTTTAGATTGATTTA
AAACTTCATTTTTAATTTAAAAGGATCTAGGTGAAGATCCTTTTTGATAATCTCATGACCAAAATCCCTT
AACGTGAGTTTTCGTTCCACTGAGCGTCAGACCCCGTAGAAAAGATCAAAGGATCTTCTTGAGATCCTTT
TTTTCTGCGCGTAATCTGCTGCTTGCAAACAAAAAAACCACCGCTACCAGCGGTGGTTTGTTTGCCGGAT
CAAGAGCTACCAACTCTTTTTCCGAAGGTAACTGGCTTCAGCAGAGCGCAGATACCAAATACTGTCCTTC
TAGTGTAGCCGTAGTTAGGCCACCACTTCAAGAACTCTGTAGCACCGCCTACATACCTCGCTCTGCTAAT
CCTGTTACCAGTGGCTGCTGCCAGTGGCGATAAGTCGTGTCTTACCGGGTTGGACTCAAGACGATAGTTA
CCGGATAAGGCGCAGCGGTCGGGCTGAACGGGGGGTTCGTGCACACAGCCCAGCTTGGAGCGAACGACCT
ACACCGAACTGAGATACCTACAGCGTGAGCTATGAGAAAGCGCCACGCTTCCCGAAGGGAGAAAGGCGGA
CAGGTATCCGGTAAGCGGCAGGGTCGGAACAGGAGAGCGCACGAGGGAGCTTCCAGGGGGAAACGCCTGG
TATCTTTATAGTCCTGTCGGGTTTCGCCACCTCTGACTTGAGCGTCGATTTTTGTGATGCTCGTCAGGGG
GGCGGAGCCTATGGAAAAACGCCAGCAACGCGGCCTTTTTACGGTTCCTGGCCTTTTGCTGGCCTTTTGC
TCACATGTTCTTTCCTGCGTTATCCCCTGATTCTGTGGATAACCGTATTACCGCCTTTGAGTGAGCTGAT
ACCGCTCGCCGCAGCCGAACGACCGAGCGCAGCGAGTCAGTGAGCGAGGAAGCGGAAGAGCGCCTGATGC
GGTATTTTCTCCTTACGCATCTGTGCGGTATTTCACACCGCATAAATTCCGACACCATCGAATGGTGCAA
AACCTTTCGCGGTATGGCATGATAGCGCCCGGAAGAGAGTCAATTCAGGGTGGTGAATGTGAAACCAGTA
ACGTTATACGATGTCGCAGAGTATGCCGGTGTCTCTTATCAGACCGTTTCCCGCGTGGTGAACCAGGCCA
GCCACGTTTCTGCGAAAACGCGGGAAAAAGTGGAAGCGGCGATGGCGGAGCTGAATTACATTCCCAACCG
CGTGGCACAACAACTGGCGGGCAAACAGTCGTTGCTGATTGGCGTTGCCACCTCCAGTCTGGCCCTGCAC
GCGCCGTCGCAAATTGTCGCGGCGATTAAATCTCGCGCCGATCAACTGGGTGCCAGCGTGGTGGTGTCGA
TGGTAGAACGAAGCGGCGTCGAAGCCTGTAAAGCGGCGGTGCACAATCTTCTCGCGCAACGCGTCAGTGG
GCTGATCATTAACTATCCGCTGGATGACCAGGATGCCATTGCTGTGGAAGCTGCCTGCACTAATGTTCCG
GCGTTATTTCTTGATGTCTCTGACCAGACACCCATCAACAGTATTATTTTCTCCCATGAAGACGGTACGC
GACTGGGCGTGGAGCATCTGGTCGCATTGGGTCACCAGCAAATCGCGCTGTTAGCGGGCCCATTAAGTTC
TGTCTCGGCGCGTCTGCGTCTGGCTGGCTGGCATAAATATCTCACTCGCAATCAAATTCAGCCGATAGCG
GAACGGGAAGGCGACTGGAGTGCCATGTCCGGTTTTCAACAAACCATGCAAATGCTGAATGAGGGCATCG
TTCCCACTGCGATGCTGGTTGCCAACGATCAGATGGCGCTGGGCGCAATGCGCGCCATTACCGAGTCCGG
GCTGCGCGTTGGTGCGGATATCTCGGTAGTGGGATACGACGATACCGAAGACAGCTCATGTTATATCCCG
CCGTCAACCACCATCAAACAGGATTTTCGCCTGCTGGGGCAAACCAGCGTGGACCGCTTGCTGCAACTCT
CTCAGGGCCAGGCGGTGAAGGGCAATCAGCTGTTGCCCGTCTCACTGGTGAAAAGAAAAACCACCCTGGC
GCCCAATACGCAAACCGCCTCTCCCCGCGCGTTGGCCGATTCATTAATGCAGCTGGCACGACAGGTTTCC
CGACTGGAAAGCGGGCAGTGAGCGCAACGCAATTAATGTGAGTTAGCTCACTCATTAGGCACCCCAGGCT
TTACACTTTATGCTTCCGGCTCGTATGTTGTGTGGAATTGTGAGCGGATAACAATTTCACACAGGAAACA
GCTATGACCATGATTACGGATTCACTGGCCGTCGTTTTACAACGTCGTGACTGGGAAAACCCTGGCGTTA
CCCAACTTAATCGCCTTGCAGCACATCCCCCTTTCGCCAGCTGGCGTAATAGCGAAGAGGCCCGCACCGA
TCGCCCTTCCCAACAGTTGCGCAGCCTGAATGGCGAATGGCGCTTTGCCTGGTTTCCGGCACCAGAAGCG
GTGCCGGAAAGCTGGCTGGAGTGCGATCTTCCTGAGGCCGATACTGTCGTCGTCCCCTCAAACTGGCAGA
TGCACGGTTACGATGCGCCCATCTACACCAACGTAACCTATCCCATTACGGTCAATCCGCCGTTTGTTCC
CACGGAGAATCCGACGGGTTGTTACTCGCTCACATTTAATGTTGATGAAAGCTGGCTACAGGAAGGCCAG
ACGCGAATTATTTTTGATGGCGTTGGAATT
Features (pLannotate 1.2.2; 17 found; start..end, strand, type, name):
      6..107     -  CDS            yciV (fragment): RNAAM_ECOLI - Also known as trpH From Escherichia coli (strain K12).
    183..211     +  promoter       tac promoter: strong E. coli promoter; hybrid between the trp and lac UV5 promoters
    219..235     +  protein_bind   lac operator: The lac repressor binds to the lac operator to inhibit transcription in E. coli. This inhibition can be relieved by adding lactose or isopropyl-β-D-thiogalactopyranoside (IPTG). lac repressor encoded by lacI
    258..911     +  CDS            GST26_SCHJA: Experimental evidence at protein level: Swiss-Prot protein existence level 1. GST isoenzymes appear to play a central role in the parasite detoxification system. Other functions are also suspected including a role in increasing the solubility of haematin in the parasite gut. From Schistosoma japonicum (Blood fluke).
    951..1406    +  CDS            JAK3 (fragment): JAK3_HUMAN - Experimental evidence at protein level: Swiss-Prot protein existence level 1. Non-receptor tyrosine kinase involved in various processes such as cell growth, development, or differentiation. Mediates essential signaling events in both innate and adaptive immunity and plays a crucial role in hematopoiesis during T-cells development. In the cytoplasm, plays a pivotal role in signal transduction via its association with type I receptors sharing the common subunit gamma such as IL2R, IL4R, IL7R, IL9R, IL15R and IL21R. Following ligand binding to cell surface receptors, phosphorylates
   1437..1476    +  CDS            rop (fragment): Rop protein, which maintains plasmids at low copy number; rop
   1578..1618    +  misc_feature   bom (fragment): basis of mobility region from pBR322
   1723..1827    +  promoter       AmpR promoter: bla
   1828..2688    +  CDS            AmpR: β-lactamase; bla; confers resistance to ampicillin, carbenicillin, and related antibiotics
   2859..3447    +  rep_origin     ori: high-copy-number ColE1/pMB1/pBR322/pUC origin of replication
   3633..3684    -  misc_feature   bom (fragment): basis of mobility region from pBR322
   3691..3768    +  promoter       lacIq promoter: lacI (mutant); In the lacIq allele, a single base change in the promoter boosts expression of the lacI gene about 10-fold.
   3769..4851    +  CDS            lacI: lac repressor; lacI; The lac repressor binds to the lac operator to inhibit transcription in E. coli. This inhibition can be relieved by adding lactose or isopropyl-β-D-thiogalactopyranoside (IPTG).
   4864..4885    +  protein_bind   CAP binding site: CAP binding activates transcription in the presence of cAMP. E. coli catabolite activator protein
   4900..4930    +  promoter       lac promoter: promoter for the E. coli lac operon
   4938..4954    +  protein_bind   lac operator: The lac repressor binds to the lac operator to inhibit transcription in E. coli. This inhibition can be relieved by adding lactose or isopropyl-β-D-thiogalactopyranoside (IPTG). lac repressor encoded by lacI
   4974..5147    +  CDS            lacZα: LacZα fragment of β-galactosidase; lacZ fragment
