[The description below was written by a language model from this plasmid's Addgene catalogue record and pLannotate feature annotations shown in this document.]
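Description:
pGEX Jak3-SH2 is a bacterial expression plasmid built on the pGEX6P1 backbone for producing the SH2 domain region of human JAK3 as a glutathione S-transferase fusion in E. coli. It is propagated through a ColE1/pMB1-family origin of replication and selected with ampicillin via the β-lactamase (AmpR) gene and its own promoter. The catalogue lists it as low copy, although the automated annotation labels the origin generically as high-copy. Only small fragments of rop and the pBR322 bom region are annotated. The full sequence record is about 5.4 kb, consistent with the stated backbone plus a roughly 470 bp insert.

The expression cassette consists of the hybrid trp/lac tac promoter followed by a lac operator. It drives the Schistosoma japonicum GST coding sequence, with the JAK3 fragment (amino acids 366-494) cloned in frame downstream between the BamHI and NotI sites, both of which are retained. The record lists a PreScission protease recognition site between GST and the insert, a backbone feature that allows the tag to be cleaved off after purification; it is not separately annotated in the feature table. The plasmid also carries lacI under the lacIq promoter, which supplies abundant lac repressor so that transcription stays off until it is induced with IPTG. Remnants of the lac promoter/operator region and a lacZα fragment are also present in the backbone. The depositor gives the fusion protein's mass as approximately 41.8 kDa.

The associated publication concerns high-throughput phosphotyrosine profiling using SH2 domains. This suggests that the purified GST-SH2 protein is intended as a binding probe for tyrosine-phosphorylated proteins.
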