Addgene plasmid #46449: pGEX Jak3-SH2
Depositing lab: Bruce Mayer. Depositing organization: University of Connecticut Health Center. Publication: High-throughput phosphotyrosine profiling using SH2 domains. Machida K, Thompson CM, Dierck K, Jablonowski K, Karkkainen S, Liu B, Zhang H, Nash PD, Newman DK, Nollau P, Pawson T, Renkema GH, Saksela K, Schiller MR, Shin DG, Mayer BJ. Mol Cell. 2007 Jun 22;26(6):899-915. 10.1016/j.molcel.2007.05.031 PubMed 17588523.
Backbone
  Vector backbone: pGEX6P1
  Backbone manufacturer: GE Healthcare Biosciences
  Backbone size w/o insert (bp): 4900
  Vector type: Bacterial Expression
Growth in bacteria
  Bacterial resistance: Ampicillin, 100 μg/mL
  Growth temperature: 37°C
  Growth strain: DH5alpha
  Copy number: Low Copy
Gene/Insert
  Gene/Insert name: Jak3 (alt names: JAK3; JAKL; LJAK; JAK-3; L-JAK; JAK3_HUMAN; JAK3)
  Species: H. sapiens (human)
  Insert size (bp): 473
  Mutation: contains amino acids 366-494
  Entrez Gene: JAK3 (a.k.a. JAK-3, JAK3_HUMAN, JAKL, L-JAK, LJAK)
  Promoter: Tac
  Tag / fusion protein: GST (N terminal on backbone); PreScission (N terminal on backbone)
  Cloning method: Restriction Enzyme; 5′ cloning site BamHI (not destroyed); 3′ cloning site NotI (not destroyed)
  Sequencing primers: 5′ pGEX-5; 3′ pGEX-3
Terms and licenses: Academic/Nonprofit Terms; Industry Terms: Not Available to Industry
Depositor comments: The molecular weight of the GST fusion protein is approximately 41.8 kDa
How to cite: pGEX Jak3-SH2 was a gift from Bruce Mayer (Addgene plasmid # 46449 ; http://n2t.net/addgene:46449 ; RRID:Addgene_46449)
