>Addgene plasmid #46449 | pGEX Jak3-SH2 | depositor partial sequence | sequence record 65620 | Insert sequence
GGATCCCCGAGGCTGCTGGAGGAAGTGGCCGAGCAGTGCCACGGCCCCATCACTCTGGACTTTGCCATCA
ACAAGCTCAAGACTGGGGGCTCACGTCCTGGCTCCTATGTTCTCCGCCGCAGCCCCCAGGACTTTGACAG
CTTCCTCCTCACTGTCTGTGTCCAGAACCCCCTTGGTCCTGATTATAAGGGCTGCCTCATCCGGCGCAGC
CCCACAGGAACCTTCCTTCTGGTTGGCCTCAGCCGACCCCACAGCAGTCTTCGAGAGCTCCTGGCAACCT
GCTGGGATGGGGGGCTGCACGTAGATGGGGTGGCAGTGACCCTCACTTCCTGCTGTATCCCCAGACCCAA
AGAAAAGTCCAACCTGATCGTGGTCCAGAGAGGTCACAGCCCACCCACATCATCCTTGGTTCAGCCCCAA
TCCCAATACCAGCTGAGTCAGATGACATTTCACAAGATCCCTTAGGCGGCCGC
