>Addgene plasmid #46449 | pGEX Jak3-SH2 | addgene partial sequence | sequence record 66794 | pGEX5
CGGATCTGGAGTTCTGTTCCNGGGGCCCCTGGGATCCCCGAGGCTGCTGGAGGAAGTGGCCGAGCAGTGC
CACGGCCCCATCACTCTGGACTTTGCCATCAACAAGCTCAAGACTGGGGGCTCACGTCCTGGCTCCTATG
TTCTCCGCCGCAGCCCCCAGGACTTTGACAGCTTCCTCCTCACTGTCTGTGTCCAGAACCCCCTTGGTCC
TGATTATAAGGGCTGCCTCATCCGGCGCAGCCCCACAGGAACCTTCCTTCTGGTTGGCCTCAGCCGACCC
CACAGCAGTCTTCGAGAGCTCCTGGCAACCTGCTGGGATGGGGGGCTGCACGTAGATGGGTACGCGGCCG
CATCGTGACTGACTGACGATCTGCCTCGCGCGTTTCGGTGATGACGGTGAAAACCTCTGACACATGCAGC
TCCCGGAGACGGTCACAGCTTGTCTGTAAGCGGATGCCGGGAGCAGACAAGCCCGTCAGGGCGCGTCAGC
GGGTGTTGGCGGGTGTCGGGGCGCAGCCATGACCCAGTCACGTAGCGATAGCGGAGTGTATAATTCTTGA
AGACGAAAGGGCCTCGTGATACGCCTATTTTTATAGGTTAATGTCATGATAATAATGGTTTCTTAGACGT
CAGGTGGCACTTTTCGGGGAAATGTGCGCGGAACCCCTATTTGTTTATTTTTCTAAATACATTCAAATAT
GTATCCGCTCATGAGACAATAACCCTGATAAATGCTTCAATAATATTGAAAAAGGAAGAGTATGAGTATT
CAACATTTCCGTGTCGCCCTTATTCCCTTTTTTGCGGCATTTTGCCTTCCTGTTTTTGCTCACCCAGAAA
CGCTGGTGAAAGTAAAAGATGCTGAAGATCAGTTGGGTGCACGAGTGGGTTACATCGAACTGGA
